>Addgene plasmid #132753 | pUCIDT-Cat2 | addgene full sequence | sequence record 260603 | Addgene NGS Result
TCGCGCGTTTCGGTGATGACGGTGAAAACCTCTGACACATGCAGCTCCCGGAGACGGTCACAGCTTGTCT
GTAAGCGGATGCCGGGAGCAGACAAGCCCGTCAGGGCGCGTCAGCGGGTGTTGGCGGGTGTCGGGGCTGG
CTTAACTATGCGGCATCAGAGCAGATTGTACTGAGAGTGCACCAAATGCGGTGTGAAATACCGCACAGAT
GCGTAAGGAGAAAATACCGCATCAGGCGCCATTCGCCATTCAGGCTGCGCAACTGTTGGGAAGGGCGATC
GGTGCGGGCCTCATCGCTATTACGCCAGCTGGCGAAAGGGGGATGTGCTGCAAGGCGATTAAGTTGGGTA
ACGCCAGGGTTTTCCCAGTCACGACGTTGTAAAACGACGGCCAGTGCAACGCGATGACGATGGATAGCGA
TTCATCGATGAGCTGACCCGATCGCCGCCGCCGGAGGGTTGCGTTTGAGACGGGCGACAGATGAATTCGT
CGTCGTCCCCTCAAACTATCATATCTCTAGACGTGTCGCGAAGTCGACACAGCGTACACGCTGTCGGTTA
CAACGCAGTGAGCTAACATATGCAGATCACGTTTGACGGGAGTACATTATAAACTCACCGCGAGCTTAGT
CTCGAGCTCGCCGTGGAGATAGATAGTGTGCCAGCATCGACGCGTCCGTCTTCGTCAGCAGTAACGCGCT
CGAAACCAGTCTGAGACACGAAATCGTATATCTGTCATATTCGTCCGATGGGCTATTGGACCGGACAGCT
CTCGCTCGAACCCGCCCGTGCTAAAAATTTGCGGACTATTTTAAACAAGAGTCATCCTGTTCTACTACAG
TGAAGCCCTGTTGATGGGCGCGTGCTGGAGAGTAGTACGGATGACAACATTAACGACGAGGCCGGTACGA
GATATACTAGGAATCGAGGTCGTCCCGAGCATCGCTGATGACGACGTGTCAGTGGCTGAAAAGGTGGCAT
CAATCTGCAGATCAGTTCTGGACCAGCGAGCTGTGCTGCGACTCGTGGCGTAATCATGGTCATAGCTGTT
TCCTGTGTGAAATTGTTATCCGCTCACAATTCCACACAACATACGAGCCGGAAGCATAAAGTGTAAAGCC
TGGGGTGCCTAATGAGTGAGCTAACTCACATTAATTGCGTTGCGCTCACTGCCCGCTTTCCAGTCGGGAA
ACCTGTCGTGCCAGCTGCATTAATGAATCGGCCAACGCGCGGGGAGAGGCGGTTTGCGTATTGGGCGCTC
TTCCGCTTCCTCGCTCACTGACTCGCTGCGCTCGGTCGTTCGGCTGCGGCGAGCGGTATCAGCTCACTCA
AAGGCGGTAATACGGTTATCCACAGAATCAGGGGATAACGCAGGAAAGAACATGTGAGCAAAAGGCCAGC
AAAAGGCCAGGAACCGTAAAAAGGCCGCGTTGCTGGCGTTTTTCCATAGGCTCCGCCCCCCTGACGAGCA
TCACAAAAATCGACGCTCAAGTCAGAGGTGGCGAAACCCGACAGGACTATAAAGATACCAGGCGTTTCCC
CCTGGAAGCTCCCTCGTGCGCTCTCCTGTTCCGACCCTGTCGCTTACCGGATACCTGTCCGCCTTTCTCC
CTTCGGGAAGCGTGGCGCTTTCTCATAGCTCACGCTGTAGGTATCTCAGTTCGGTGTAGGTCGTTCGCTC
CAAGCTGGGCTGTGTGCACGAACCCCCCGTTCAGCCCGACCGCTGCGCCTTATCCGGTAACTATCGTCTT
GAGTCCAACCCGGTAAGACACGACTTATCGCCACTGGCAGCAGCCACTGGTAACAGGATTAGCAGAGCGA
GGTATGTAGGCGGTGCTACAGAGTTCTTGAAGTGGTGGCCTAACTACGGCTACACTAGAAGAACAGTATT
TGGTATCTGCGCTCTGCTGAAGCCAGTTACCTTCGGAAAAAGAGTTGGTAGCTCTTGATCCGGCAAACAA
ACCACCGCTGGTAGCGGTGGTTTTTTTGTTTGCAAGCAGCAGATTACGCGCAGAAAAAAAGGATCTCAAG
AAGATCCTTTGATCTTTTCTACGGGGTCTGACGCTCAGTGGAACGAAAACTCACGTTAAGGGATTTTGGT
CATGAGATTATCAAAAAGGATCTTCACCTAGATCCTTTTAAATTAAAAATGAAGTTTTAAATCAATCTAA
AGTATATATGAGTAAACTTGGTCTGACAGTTACCAATGCTTAATCAGTGAGGCACCTATCTCAGCGATCT
GTCTATTTCGTTCATCCATAGTTGCCTGACTCCCCGTCGTGTAGATAACTACGATACGGGAGGGCTTACC
ATCTGGCCCCAGTGCTGCAATGATACCGCGAGACCCACGCTCACCGGCTCCAGATTTATCAGCAATAAAC
CAGCCAGCCGGAAGGGCCGAGCGCAGAAGTGGTCCTGCAACTTTATCCGCCTCCATCCAGTCTATTAATT
GTTGCCGGGAAGCTAGAGTAAGTAGTTCGCCAGTTAATAGTTTGCGCAACGTTGTTGCCATTGCTACAGG
CATCGTGGTGTCACGCTCGTCGTTTGGTATGGCTTCATTCAGCTCCGGTTCCCAACGATCAAGGCGAGTT
ACATGATCCCCCATGTTGTGCAAAAAAGCGGTTAGCTCCTTCGGTCCTCCGATCGTTGTCAGAAGTAAGT
TGGCCGCAGTGTTATCACTCATGGTTATGGCAGCACTGCATAATTCTCTTACTGTCATGCCATCCGTAAG
ATGCTTTTCTGTGACTGGTGAGTACTCAACCAAGTCATTCTGAGAATAGTGTATGCGGCGACCGAGTTGC
TCTTGCCCGGCGTCAATACGGGATAATACCGCGCCACATAGCAGAACTTTAAAAGTGCTCATCATTGGAA
AACGTTCTTCGGGGCGAAAACTCTCAAGGATCTTACCGCTGTTGAGATCCAGTTCGATGTAACCCACTCG
TGCACCCAACTGATCTTCAGCATCTTTTACTTTCACCAGCGTTTCTGGGTGAGCAAAAACAGGAAGGCAA
AATGCCGCAAAAAAGGGAATAAGGGCGACACGGAAATGTTGAATACTCATACTCTACCTTTTTCAATATT
ATTGAAGCATTTATCAGGGTTATTGTCTCATGAGCGGATACATATTTGAATGTATTTAGAAAAATAAACA
AATAGGGGTTCCGCGCACATTTCCCCGAAAAGTGCCACCTGACGTCTAAGAAACCATTATTATCATGACA
TTAACCTATAAAAATAGGCGTATCACGAGGCCCTTTCGTC
Features (pLannotate 1.2.2; 10 found; start..end, strand, type, name):
    137..236     +  misc_feature   bom (fragment): basis of mobility region from pBR322
    242..396     -  CDS            lacZα (fragment): LacZα fragment of β-galactosidase; lacZ fragment
   1063..1079    -  protein_bind   lac operator: The lac repressor binds to the lac operator to inhibit transcription in E. coli. This inhibition can be relieved by adding lactose or isopropyl-β-D-thiogalactopyranoside (IPTG). lac repressor encoded by lacI
   1087..1117    -  promoter       lac promoter: promoter for the E. coli lac operon
   1132..1153    -  protein_bind   CAP binding site: CAP binding activates transcription in the presence of cAMP. E. coli catabolite activator protein
   1166..1258    -  CDS            lacI (fragment): lac repressor; lacI; The lac repressor binds to the lac operator to inhibit transcription in E. coli. This inhibition can be relieved by adding lactose or isopropyl-β-D-thiogalactopyranoside (IPTG).
   1441..2029    -  rep_origin     ori: high-copy-number ColE1/pMB1/pBR322/pUC origin of replication
   2200..3060    -  CDS            AmpR: β-lactamase; bla; confers resistance to ampicillin, carbenicillin, and related antibiotics
   3061..3165    -  promoter       AmpR promoter: bla
   3260..35      +  CDS            rop (fragment) (across the origin): Rop protein, which maintains plasmids at low copy number; rop
