[The description below was written by a language model from this plasmid's Addgene catalogue record and pLannotate feature annotations shown in this document.]
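Description:
pUCIDT-Cat2 is a small, high-copy bacterial cloning plasmid built on the commercial pUCIDT-Amp gene-synthesis backbone. It carries a synthetic insert called Cat2 that serves as a digital data file rather than a biological coding sequence. According to the record, the roughly 500 bp insert encodes an iconic image of a house cat. It was made for work on archival DNA data storage, in which stored files are retrieved by random access and Boolean search. The insert is not described as expressing any protein, and the catalogue lists the vector type as unspecified and the cloning method as unknown.

The annotated features are all backbone elements. A pUC-type ColE1/pMB1 origin gives high-copy replication in E. coli, and the AmpR β-lactamase gene with its own promoter provides ampicillin selection. The table also shows the usual pUC lac region: a CAP binding site, lac promoter, lac operator and a lacZα fragment, plus short remnants of lacI, rop and the pBR322 bom region. These remnants are fragments only and are not expected to be functional. An unannotated stretch lies between the lacZα fragment and the lac operator, which is where a synthetic insert in the cloning region would be expected, although the feature table does not label Cat2 itself.

The recorded sizes do not fully agree. The catalogue gives a total of 3,066 bp, from a 2,761 bp backbone and a 499 bp insert, while the sequenced record is 3,260 nt. In practice the plasmid acts as a stable, replicable template from which the cat image file can be propagated, amplified and read out by sequencing.
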