Addgene plasmid #132753: pUCIDT-Cat2
Purpose: Encodes an iconic representation of a house cat
Depositing lab: Mark Bathe. Depositing organization: Massachusetts Institute of Technology. Publication: Random access DNA memory using Boolean search in an archival file storage system. Banal JL, Shepherd TR, Berleant J, Huang H, Reyes M, Ackerman CM, Blainey PC, Bathe M. Nat Mater. 2021 Sep;20(9):1272-1280. doi: 10.1038/s41563-021-01021-3. Epub 2021 Jun 10. PubMed 34112975.
Backbone
  Vector backbone: pUCIDT-Amp
  Backbone manufacturer: IDT
  Backbone size w/o insert (bp): 2761
  Total vector size (bp): 3066
  Vector type: Unspecified
Growth in bacteria
  Bacterial resistance: Ampicillin, 100 μg/mL
  Growth temperature: 37°C
  Growth strain: DH5alpha
  Copy number: High Copy
Gene/Insert
  Gene/Insert name: Cat2
  Species: Synthetic
  Insert size (bp): 499
  Cloning method: Unknown
  Sequencing primers: 5′ gaattcgtcgtcgtcccctcaaact; 3′ ctgcagattgatgccaccttttcagc
Terms and licenses: Academic/Nonprofit Terms; Industry Terms: Not Available to Industry
How to cite: pUCIDT-Cat2 was a gift from Mark Bathe (Addgene plasmid # 132753 ; http://n2t.net/addgene:132753 ; RRID:Addgene_132753)
